>Addgene plasmid #234223 | pAIP4_4HS5 | addgene full sequence | sequence record 464188 | Addgene NGS Result
GTTTCGTAAAGTCTGGAAACGCGGAAGTCAGCGCCCTGCACCATTATGTTCCGGATCTGCATCGCAGGAT
GCTGCTGGCTACCCTGTGGAACACCTACATCTGTATTAACGAAGCGCTGGCATTGACCCTGAGTGATTTT
TCTCTGGTCCCGCCGCATCCATACCGCCAGTTGTTTACCCTCACAACGTTCCAGTAACCGGGCATGTTCA
TCATCAGTAACCCGTATCGTGAGCATCCTCTCTCGTTTCATCGGTATCATTACCCCCATGAACAGAAATC
CCCCTTACACGGAGGCATCAGTGACCAAACAGGAAAAAACCGCCCTTAACATGGCCCGCTTTATCAGAAG
CCAGACATTAACGCTTCTGGAGAAACTCAACGAGCTGGACGCGGATGAACAGGCAGACATCTGTGAATCG
CTTCACGACCACGCTGATGAGCTTTACCGCAGCTGCCTCGCGCGTTTCGGTGATGACGGTGAAAACCTCT
GACACATGCAGCTCCCGGAGACGGTCACAGCTTGTCTGTAAGCGGATGCCGGGAGCAGACAAGCCCGTCA
GGGCGCGTCAGCGGGTGTTGGCGGGTGTCGGGGCGCAGCCATGACCCAGTCACGTAGCGATAGCGGAGTG
TATACTGGCTTAACTATGCGGCATCAGAGCAGATTGTACTGAGAGTGCACCATTGCGGTGTGAAATACCG
CACAGATGCGTAAGGAGAAAATACCGCATCAGGCGCTCTTCCGCTTCCTCGCTCACTGACTCGCTGCGCT
CGGTCGTTCGGCTGCGGCGAGCGGTATCAGCTCACTCAAAGGCGGTAATACGGTTATCCACAGAATCAGG
GGATAACGCAGGAAAGAACATGTGAGCAAAAGGCCAGCAAAAGGCCAGGAACCGTAAAAAGGCCGCGTTG
CTGGCGTTTTTCCATAGGCTCCGCCCCCCTGACGAGCATCACAAAAATCGACGCTCAAGTCAGAGGTGGC
GAAACCCGACAGGACTATAAAGATACCAGGCGTTTCCCCCTGGAAGCTCCCTCGTGCGCTCTCCTGTTCC
GACCCTGCCGCTTACCGGATACCTGTCCGCCTTTCTCCCTTCGGGAAGCGTGGCGCTTTCTCATAGCTCA
CGCTGTAGGTATCTCAGTTCGGTGTAGGTCGTTCGCTCCAAGCTGGGCTGTGTGCACGAACCCCCCGTTC
AGCCCGACCGCTGCGCCTTATCCGGTAACTATCGTCTTGAGTCCAACCCGGTAAGACACGACTTATCGCC
ACTGGCAGCAGCCACTGGTAACAGGATTAGCAGAGCGAGGTATGTAGGCGGTGCTACAGAGTTCTTGAAG
TGGTGGCCTAACTACGGCTACACTAGAAGGACAGTATTTGGTATCTGCGCTCTGCTGAAGCCAGTTACCT
TCGGAAAAAGAGTTGGTAGCTCTTGATCCGGCAAACAAACCACCGCTGGTAGCGGTGGTTTTTTTGTTTG
CAAGCAGCAGATTACGCGCAGAAAAAAAGGATCTCAAGAAGATCCTTTGATCTTTTCTACGGGGTCTGAC
GCTCAGTGGAACGAAAACTCACGTTAAGGGATTTTGGTCATGAACAATAAAACTGTCTGCTTACATAAAC
AGTAATACAAGGGGTGTTATGAGCCATATTCAACGGGAAACGTCTTGCTCTAGGCCGCGATTAAATTCCA
ACATGGATGCTGATTTATATGGGTATAAATGGGCTCGCGATAATGTCGGGCAATCAGGTGCGACAATCTA
TCGATTGTATGGGAAGCCCGATGCGCCAGAGTTGTTTCTGAAACATGGCAAAGGTAGCGTTGCCAATGAT
GTTACAGATGAGATGGTCAGACTAAACTGGCTGACGGAATTTATGCCTCTTCCGACCATCAAGCATTTTA
TCCGTACTCCTGATGATGCATGGTTACTCACCACTGCGATCCCCGGGAAAACAGCATTCCAGGTATTAGA
AGAATATCCTGATTCAGGTGAAAATATTGTTGATGCGCTGGCAGTGTTCCTGCGCCGGTTGCATTCGATT
CCTGTTTGTAATTGTCCTTTTAACAGCGATCGCGTATTTCGTCTCGCTCAGGCGCAATCACGAATGAATA
ACGGTTTGGTTGATGCGAGTGATTTTGATGACGAGCGTAATGGCTGGCCTGTTGAACAAGTCTGGAAAGA
AATGCATAAACTTTTGCCATTCTCACCGGATTCAGTCGTCACTCATGGTGATTTCTCACTTGATAACCTT
ATTTTTGACGAGGGGAAATTAATAGGTTGTATTGATGTTGGACGAGTCGGAATCGCAGACCGATACCAGG
ATCTTGCCATCCTATGGAACTGCCTCGGTGAGTTTTCTCCTTCATTACAGAAACGGCTTTTTCAAAAATA
TGGTATTGATAATCCTGATATGAATAAATTGCAGTTTCATTTGATGCTCGATGAGTTTTTCTAAGAATTA
ATTCATGAGCGGATACATATTTGAATGTATTTAGAAAAATAAACAAATAGGGGTTCCGCGCACATTTCCC
CGAAAAGTGCCACCTAAATTGTAAGCGTTAATATTTTGTTAAAATTCGCGTTAAATTTTTGTTAAATCAG
CTCATTTTTTAACCAATAGGCCGAAATCGGCAAAATCCCTTATAAATCAAAAGAATAGACCGAGATAGGG
T
[37 nt withheld, positions 2662-2698]
AAAGAACGTGGACTCCAACGTCAAAGG
[49 nt withheld, positions 2726-2774]
T
[91 nt withheld, positions 2776-2866]
G
[124 nt withheld, positions 2868-2991]
CCCATTCGCCAATCCGGATATAGTTCCTCCTTTCAGCAAAAAACCCCTCAAGACCCGTTTAGAGGCCCCA
AGGGGTTATGCTAGTTATTGCTCAGCGGTGGCAGCAGCCAACTCAGCTTCCTTTCGGGCTTTGTTAGCAG
CCGGATCTCAGTGGTGGTGGTGGTGGTGCTCGAGTCATTACGAACCTTCGGTGAAGTCGACGGTTTCTTT
GCTTTGCTTAAAAATTGCCGCGCTCAGAAACGTCAAGAATTCATCACCAGAACGATCATCAATCCATTTA
CCGTTATTGTAGTCATAGTGGTGACCGTTCTCGAGGGTAGCCAGCCAAACCTGATGCAGCGGCTGCTGGC
GGTTGATAATCAGCTTGGTATGATTCTCGAACTCTAAAGTCAGCAAGCTGCCGTTTTGGTCGTAGTCCAC
ATCCGCGCCGGACTCTTCGATTTTTTCCTCGATCTTCTGATACAGTTGGTCAGCTAGTTGTATAAATTCT
GAATCATTCATTCCAGAGCCGCCAATCTGTTCACGGTGGGCTTCAATGATGTCGTTGTCTTCCATGTCCA
GGTCTTCCGGCGCTTGATCTGCCTGGATGCGAATACCGTCATACAGGAAACGCAGGCTATCCATTTCCTT
GCCCTGACGTTTGGCAAACGCTTCCATCAGGCGACGCAGCGGCGTGGTCTTTTTGATCTTAAAGAAAATT
TCAGAGCTGCCGTCACTAACTTTCAGGTTAATATGGGTTTCCGGTTTCACTTCCGGCTTGACTTCCGGCT
TTGCTTCTTGGTTGACTTCCGAATCTTGCAGGCTACCGTGGTGATGGTGATGGTGATGATGGTGATGAAT
CTTCGCCATCATATGTATATCTCCTTCTTAAAGTTAAACAAAATTATTTCTAGAGGGGAATTGTTATCCG
CTCACAATTCCCCTATAGTGAGTCGTATTAATTTCGCGGGATCGAGATCGATCTCGATCCTCTACGCCGG
ACGCATCGTGGCCGGCATCACCGGCGCCACAGGTGCGGTTGCTGGCGCCTATATCGCCGACATCACCGAT
GGGGAAGATCGGGCTCGCCACTTCGGGCTCATGAGCGCTTGTTTCGGCGTGGGTATGGTGGCAGGCCCCG
TGGCCGGGGGACTGTTGGGCGCCATCTCCTTGCATGCACCATTCCTTGCGGCGGCGGTGCTCAACGGCCT
CAACCTACTACTGGGCTGCTTCCTAATGCAGGAGTCGCATAAGGGAGAGCGTCGAGATCCCGGACACCAT
CGAATGGCGCAAAACCTTTCGCGGTATGGCATGATAGCGCCCGGAAGAGAGTCAATTCAGGGTGGTGAAT
GTGAAACCAGTAACGTTATACGATGTCGCAGAGTATGCCGGTGTCTCTTATCAGACCGTTTCCCGCGTGG
TGAACCAGGCCAGCCACGTTTCTGCGAAAACGCGGGAAAAAGTGGAAGCGGCGATGGCGGAGCTGAATTA
CATTCCCAACCGCGTGGCACAACAACTGGCGGGCAAACAGTCGTTGCTGATTGGCGTTGCCACCTCCAGT
CTGGCCCTGCACGCGCCGTCGCAAATTGTCGCGGCGATTAAATCTCGCGCCGATCAACTGGGTGCCAGCG
TGGTGGTGTCGATGGTAGAACGAAGCGGCGTCGAAGCCTGTAAAGCGGCGGTGCACAATCTTCTCGCGCA
ACGCGTCAGTGGGCTGATCATTAACTATCCGCTGGATGACCAGGATGCCATTGCTGTGGAAGCTGCCTGC
ACTAATGTTCCGGCGTTATTTCTTGATGTCTCTGACCAGACACCCATCAACAGTATTATTTTCTCCCATG
AAGACGGTACGCGACTGGGCGTGGAGCATCTGGTCGCATTGGGTCACCAGCAAATCGCGCTGTTAGCGGG
CCCATTAAGTTCTGTCTCGGCGCGTCTGCGTCTGGCTGGCTGGCATAAATATCTCACTCGCAATCAAATT
CAGCCGATAGCGGAACGGGAAGGCGACTGGAGTGCCATGTCCGGTTTTCAACAAACCATGCAAATGCTGA
ATGAGGGCATCGTTCCCACTGCGATGCTGGTTGCCAACGATCAGATGGCGCTGGGCGCAATGCGCGCCAT
TACCGAGTCCGGGCTGCGCGTTGGTGCGGACATCTCGGTAGTGGGATACGACGATACCGAAGACAGCTCA
TGTTATATCCCGCCGTTAACCACCATCAAACAGGATTTTCGCCTGCTGGGGCAAACCAGCGTGGACCGCT
TGCTGCAACTCTCTCAGGGCCAGGCGGTGAAGGGCAATCAGCTGTTGCCCGTCTCACTGGTGAAAAGAAA
AACCACCCTGGCGCCCAATACGCAAACCGCCTCTCCCCGCGCGTTGGCCGATTCATTAATGCAGCTGGCA
CGACAGGTTTCCCGACTGGAAAGCGGGCAGTGAGCGCAACGCAATTAATGTAAGTTAGCTCACTCATTAG
GCACCGGGATCTCGACCGATGCCCTTGAGAGCCTTCAACCCAGTCAGCTCCTTCCGGTGGGCGCGGGGCA
TGACTATCGTCGCCGCACTTATGACTGTCTTCTTTATCATGCAACTCGTAGGACAGGTGCCGGCAGCGCT
CTGGGTCATTTTCGGCGAGGACCGCTTTCGCTGGAGCGCGACGATGATCGGCCTGTCGCTTGCGGTATTC
GGAATCTTGCACGCCCTCGCTCAAGCCTTCGTCACTGGTCCCGCCACCAAACGTTTCGGCGAGAAGCAGG
CCATTATCGCCGGCATGGCGGCCCCACGGGTGCGCATGATCGTGCTCCTGTCGTTGAGGACCCGGCTAGG
CTGGCGGGGTTGCCTTACTGGTTAGCAGAATGAATCACCGATACGCGAGCGAACGTGAAGCGACTGCTGC
TGCAAAACGTCTGCGACCTGAGCAACAACATGAATGGTCTTCGGTTTCCGT
Features (pLannotate 1.2.2; 21 found; start..end, strand, type, name):
    301..492     +  CDS            rop: Rop protein, which maintains plasmids at low copy number; rop
    594..733     +  misc_feature   bom: basis of mobility region from pBR322
    919..1507    -  rep_origin     ori: high-copy-number ColE1/pMB1/pBR322/pUC origin of replication
   1629..2444    +  CDS            KanR: aminoglycoside phosphotransferase; aph(3')-Ia; confers resistance to kanamycin in bacteria or G418 (Geneticin®) in eukaryotes
   2453..2510    -  promoter       AmpR promoter (fragment): bla
   2563..2991    -  rep_origin     f1 ori (sequence partly withheld): f1 bacteriophage origin of replication; arrow indicates direction of (+) strand synthesis
   3028..3075    -  terminator     T7 terminator: transcription terminator for bacteriophage T7 RNA polymerase
   3083..3132    -  CDS            SET1 (fragment): solubility-enhancement tag derived from T7 phage gene 10B
   3142..3159    -  CDS            9xHis (fragment): 9xHis affinity tag
   3178..3492    -  CDS            cyaY: CYAY_PSYIN - Experimental evidence at protein level: Swiss-Prot protein existence level 1. Involved in iron-sulfur (Fe-S) cluster assembly. May act as a regulator of Fe-S biogenesis. From Psychromonas ingrahamii (strain 37).
   3496..3792    -  CDS            SMT3: SMT3_YEAST - Experimental evidence at protein level: Swiss-Prot protein existence level 1. Not known; suppressor of MIF2 mutations. From Saccharomyces cerevisiae (strain ATCC 204508 / S288c) (Baker's yeast).
   3800..3819    -  CDS            7xHis (fragment): 6xHis affinity tag
   3851..3873    -  RBS            RBS: efficient ribosome binding site from bacteriophage T7 gene 10 (Olins and Rangwala, 1989)
   3888..3912    -  protein_bind   lac operator: The lac repressor binds to the lac operator to inhibit transcription in E. coli. This inhibition can be relieved by adding lactose or isopropyl-β-D-thiogalactopyranoside (IPTG). lac repressor encoded by lacI
   3913..3931    -  promoter       T7 promoter: promoter for bacteriophage T7 RNA polymerase
   3957..4236    +  CDS            TcR (fragment): tetracycline efflux protein; tet; confers resistance to tetracycline
   4244..4321    +  promoter       lacI promoter: lacI
   4322..5404    +  CDS            lacI: lac repressor; lacI; The lac repressor binds to the lac operator to inhibit transcription in E. coli. This inhibition can be relieved by adding lactose or isopropyl-β-D-thiogalactopyranoside (IPTG).
   5417..5438    +  protein_bind   CAP binding site: CAP binding activates transcription in the presence of cAMP. E. coli catabolite activator protein
   5453..5744    +  CDS            TcR (fragment): tetracycline efflux protein; tet; confers resistance to tetracycline
   5816..284     -  CDS            YPB1_ECOLX (across the origin): Protein predicted: Swiss-Prot protein existence level 4. From Escherichia coli.
