[The description below was written by a language model from this plasmid's Addgene catalogue record and pLannotate feature annotations shown in this document.]
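Description:
pAIP4_4HS5 is a bacterial expression plasmid built on a pET29b backbone for producing the iron-sulfur cluster assembly protein CyaY from Psychromonas ingrahamii strain 37 in Escherichia coli. It replicates from a ColE1/pMB1-type origin accompanied by the rop gene and the bom mobility region; the catalogue lists it as high copy, although rop normally moderates copy number. Selection is by kanamycin through the aph(3')-Ia KanR gene. An f1 phage origin is also present, along with short tetracycline-resistance gene fragments that appear to be non-functional backbone remnants.

The 315 bp cyaY coding sequence, derived from synthetic DNA, was inserted by Golden Gate assembly using BsaI sites that were destroyed in the process. It sits downstream of a T7 promoter with an adjacent lac operator and the T7 gene 10 ribosome binding site, and is followed by a T7 terminator. The plasmid-borne lacI gene supplies repressor, so expression is held off until induced with IPTG or lactose in a host that provides T7 RNA polymerase. CyaY is fused at its N terminus to a polyhistidine tag (10xHis per the catalogue; the annotation detects only a partial His match) followed by yeast Smt3, the SUMO homologue, which commonly aids solubility and can be removed precisely by a SUMO-specific protease. The feature table also shows a His-tag fragment and a SET1 solubility-tag fragment between the insert and the terminator; the record does not say whether these are translated as part of the product. The associated work concerns high-throughput protein purification by protease elution, consistent with capturing the fusion on affinity resin and releasing CyaY by cleavage at the Smt3 junction.
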