Addgene plasmid #234223: pAIP4_4HS5
Purpose: Heterologous protein expression of iron-sulfur cluster assembly protein CyaY in Escherichia coli
Depositing lab: Christopher Bahl. Depositing organization: AI Proteins. Publication: Facile, high-throughput protein purification enabled by high-efficiency protease elution. Cárcamo Noriega EN, Truebridge IS, Teets FD 3rd, Bowman JW 3rd, Rodriguez N, Howard TA, Bahl CD. Protein Sci. 2026 Sep;35(9):e70746. doi: 10.1002/pro.70746. PubMed 42555168.
Backbone
  Vector backbone: pET29b
  Backbone size w/o insert (bp): 5679
  Vector type: Bacterial Expression
Growth in bacteria
  Bacterial resistance: Kanamycin, 50 μg/mL
  Growth temperature: 37°C
  Growth strain: DH10B
  Copy number: High Copy
Gene/Insert
  Gene/Insert name: 4HS5 (alt names: CYAY_PSYIN; Iron-sulfur cluster assembly protein CyaY)
  Species: Psychromonas ingrahamii 37
  Insert size (bp): 315
  Promoter: T7
  Tag / fusion protein: 10x HisTag-Smt3 (N terminal on backbone)
  Cloning method: Golden Gate
  Sequencing primers: 5′ T7-promoter; 3′ T7-Term
Resource information
  A portion of this plasmid was derived from a plasmid made by: Synthetic DNA
Terms and licenses: Academic/Nonprofit Terms; Industry Terms
Depositor comments: 5' cloning site: BsaI (destroyed), 3' cloning site: BsaI (destroyed)
How to cite: pAIP4_4HS5 was a gift from Christopher Bahl (Addgene plasmid # 234223 ; http://n2t.net/addgene:234223 ; RRID:Addgene_234223)
